Addgene plasmid #214684: pDual_dsCas9_Venus_hs_NQO1
Purpose: Lentiviral expression vector for an inducible Cas9-P2A-Venus with two sgRNA sequences against human NQO1
Depositing lab: Kevin Janes. Depositing organization: University of Virginia.
Backbone
  Vector backbone: pDual_dsCas9_Venus
  Vector type: Lentiviral, CRISPR
Growth in bacteria
  Bacterial resistance: Ampicillin, 100 μg/mL
  Growth temperature: 30°C
  Growth strain: NEB Stable
  Copy number: High Copy
Gene/Insert
  Gene/Insert name: dgRNA_NQO1
  gRNA/shRNA sequence: CAGCAAACCTTCAGCTACAG; CCATCTGAGCCCAGATATTG
  Species: H. sapiens (human)
  Entrez Gene: NQO1 (a.k.a. DHQU, DIA4, DTD, NMOR1, NMORI, QR1)
  Cloning method: Restriction Enzyme; 5′ cloning site SbfI (unknown if destroyed); 3′ cloning site BsmBI (unknown if destroyed)
Terms and licenses: Academic/Nonprofit Terms; Industry Terms: Not Available to Industry
How to cite: pDual_dsCas9_Venus_hs_NQO1 was a gift from Kevin Janes (Addgene plasmid # 214684 ; http://n2t.net/addgene:214684 ; RRID:Addgene_214684)
