[The description below was written by a language model from this plasmid's Addgene catalogue record and pLannotate feature annotations shown in this document.]
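Description:
pDual_dsCas9_Venus_hs_NQO1 is a 13.9 kb lentiviral CRISPR vector, built on the pDual_dsCas9_Venus backbone, that delivers drug-stabilizable Cas9, a fluorescent reporter and two guide RNAs against human NQO1 from a single provirus. It is propagated in E. coli through a high-copy ColE1/pUC-type origin with ampicillin selection (AmpR). The backbone also carries an f1 origin and, outside the LTRs, an SV40/EM7-driven BleoR (Zeocin resistance) cassette with an SV40 poly(A) signal. The viral framework is of the third-generation, self-inactivating type. A CMV enhancer/promoter fused to a truncated HIV-1 5' LTR drives genomic RNA production in packaging cells. It is followed by the Ψ packaging signal, RRE for Rev-dependent export, cPPT/CTS, a WPRE to boost transcript expression, and a ΔU3 3' LTR followed by a bGH poly(A) signal.

Within the transferred region, two tandem human U6 (Pol III) promoters each drive an S. pyogenes guide RNA scaffold, which expresses the two NQO1-targeting sgRNAs recorded for the insert (dgRNA_NQO1, cloned between SbfI and BsmBI sites). Paired guides are commonly used to improve knockout efficiency or to delete the segment between the two cut sites, though the record does not say which is intended here. Downstream, an EF-1α core promoter drives an FKBP12 L106P destabilization domain (DD) placed directly upstream of Cas9. The fusion protein is degraded unless the ligand Shield1 is supplied, and this is the basis of the "inducible" Cas9. Venus follows Cas9; the catalogue describes the link as a P2A peptide, which is not annotated in the feature table. Venus therefore marks transduced cells as a separate protein. The construct is suited to temporally controlled NQO1 disruption in human cells, with fluorescence-based identification or sorting of transduced cells.
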