Features (pLannotate 1.2.2; 37 found; start..end, strand, type, name):
     31..83      -  misc_feature   bom (fragment): basis of mobility region from pBR322
    238..617     +  enhancer       CMV enhancer: human cytomegalovirus immediate early enhancer
    618..817     +  promoter       CMV promoter: human cytomegalovirus (CMV) immediate early promoter
    835..1015    +  LTR            5' LTR (truncated): truncated 5' long terminal repeat (LTR) from HIV-1
   1062..1187    +  misc_feature   HIV-1 Ψ: packaging signal of human immunodeficiency virus type 1
   1171..1534    +  CDS            HIV-1 gag (fragment): gag protein from human immunodeficiency virus 1; gag
   1680..1913    +  misc_feature   RRE: The Rev response element (RRE) of HIV-1 allows for Rev-dependent mRNA export from the nucleus to the cytoplasm.
   2290..2390    +  CDS            Rev (fragment): human immunodeficiency virus 1 (HIV-1) Rev protein; rev; enhances nuclear export of unspliced and incompletely spliced viral mRNAs
   2440..2557    +  misc_feature   cPPT/CTS: central polypurine tract and central termination sequence of HIV-1
   2608..2848    +  promoter       U6 promoter: RNA polymerase III promoter for human U6 snRNA
   2879..2954    +  misc_RNA       gRNA scaffold: guide RNA scaffold for the Streptococcus pyogenes CRISPR/Cas9 system
   2961..3004    +  misc_RNA       gRNA scaffold (fragment): guide RNA scaffold for the Streptococcus pyogenes CRISPR/Cas9 system
   3045..3285    +  promoter       U6 promoter: RNA polymerase III promoter for human U6 snRNA
   3313..3388    +  misc_RNA       gRNA scaffold: guide RNA scaffold for the Streptococcus pyogenes CRISPR/Cas9 system
   3406..3424    +  CDS            small t antigen (fragment): SV40 (simian virus 40) small t antigen
   3450..3661    +  promoter       EF-1α core promoter: core promoter for human elongation factor EF-1α
   3681..4004    +  CDS            DD: destabilization domain that can be stabilized by Shield1 in the ProteoTuner™ system L106P mutant of FKBP12
   4014..8117    +  CDS            Cas9: Cas9 (Csn1) endonuclease from the Streptococcus pyogenes Type II CRISPR/Cas system generates RNA-guided double strand breaks in DNA
   8259..8978    +  CDS            Venus: yellow fluorescent protein (YFP) with fast and efficient maturation (Nagai et al., 2002) mammalian codon-optimized
   8994..9582    +  misc_feature   WPRE: woodchuck hepatitis virus posttranscriptional regulatory element
   9633..9652    +  misc_feature   cPPT/CTS (fragment): central polypurine tract and central termination sequence of HIV-1
   9654..9887    +  LTR            3' LTR (ΔU3): self-inactivating 3' long terminal repeat (LTR) from HIV-1
   9919..10143   +  polyA_signal   bGH poly(A) signal: bovine growth hormone polyadenylation signal
  10147..10168   +  promoter       SV40 promoter (fragment): SV40 enhancer and early promoter
  10189..10617   +  rep_origin     f1 ori (sequence partly withheld): f1 bacteriophage origin of replication; arrow indicates direction of (+) strand synthesis
  10631..10960   +  promoter       SV40 promoter: SV40 enhancer and early promoter
  11008..11055   +  promoter       EM7 promoter: synthetic bacterial promoter&nbsp
  11074..11448   +  CDS            BleoR: antibiotic-binding protein; Sh ble from Streptoalloteichus hindustanus; confers resistance to bleomycin, phleomycin, and Zeocin™
  11458..11583   +  CDS            ble (fragment): BLE_KLEPN - Experimental evidence at protein level: Swiss-Prot protein existence level 1. Binding protein with a strong affinity to the bleomycin family of antibiotics. Binds to CL990; an antimitotic-antibiotic compound. From Klebsiella pneumoniae.
  11578..11699   +  polyA_signal   SV40 poly(A) signal: SV40 polyadenylation signal
  11770..11792   -  protein_bind   lac operator (fragment): The lac repressor binds to the lac operator to inhibit transcription in E. coli. This inhibition can be relieved by adding lactose or isopropyl-β-D-thiogalactopyranoside (IPTG). lac repressor encoded by lacI
  11796..11826   -  promoter       lac promoter: promoter for the E. coli lac operon
  11841..11862   -  protein_bind   CAP binding site: CAP binding activates transcription in the presence of cAMP. E. coli catabolite activator protein
  11875..11967   -  CDS            lacI (fragment): lac repressor; lacI; The lac repressor binds to the lac operator to inhibit transcription in E. coli. This inhibition can be relieved by adding lactose or isopropyl-β-D-thiogalactopyranoside (IPTG).
  12150..12738   -  rep_origin     ori: high-copy-number ColE1/pMB1/pBR322/pUC origin of replication
  12909..13769   -  CDS            AmpR: β-lactamase; bla; confers resistance to ampicillin, carbenicillin, and related antibiotics
  13770..13874   -  promoter       AmpR promoter: bla
>Addgene plasmid #214684 | pDual_dsCas9_Venus_hs_NQO1 | addgene full sequence | sequence record 428771 | Addgene NGS Result
GTCGACGGATCGGGAGATCTCCCGATCCCCTATGGTGCACTCTCAGTACAATCTGCTCTGATGCCGCATA
GTTAAGCCAGTATCTGCTCCCTGCTTGTGTGTTGGAGGTCGCTGAGTAGTGCGCGAGCAAAATTTAAGCT
ACAACAAGGCAAGGCTTGACCGACAATTGCATGAAGAATCTGCTTAGGGTTAGGCGTTTTGCGCTGCTTC
GCGATGTACGGGCCAGATATACGCGTTGACATTGATTATTGACTAGTTATTAATAGTAATCAATTACGGG
GTCATTAGTTCATAGCCCATATATGGAGTTCCGCGTTACATAACTTACGGTAAATGGCCCGCCTGGCTGA
CCGCCCAACGACCCCCGCCCATTGACGTCAATAATGACGTATGTTCCCATAGTAACGCCAATAGGGACTT
TCCATTGACGTCAATGGGTGGAGTATTTACGGTAAACTGCCCACTTGGCAGTACATCAAGTGTATCATAT
GCCAAGTACGCCCCCTATTGACGTCAATGACGGTAAATGGCCCGCCTGGCATTATGCCCAGTACATGACC
TTATGGGACTTTCCTACTTGGCAGTACATCTACGTATTAGTCATCGCTATTACCATGGTGATGCGGTTTT
GGCAGTACATCAATGGGCGTGGATAGCGGTTTGACTCACGGGGATTTCCAAGTCTCCACCCCATTGACGT
CAATGGGAGTTTGTTTTGGCACCAAAATCAACGGGACTTTCCAAAATGTCGTAACAACTCCGCCCCATTG
ACGCAAATGGGCGGTAGGCGTGTACGGTGGGAGGTCTATATAAGCAGCGCGTTTTGCCTGTACTGGGTCT
CTCTGGTTAGACCAGATCTGAGCCTGGGAGCTCTCTGGCTAACTAGGGAACCCACTGCTTAAGCCTCAAT
AAAGCTTGCCTTGAGTGCTTCAAGTAGTGTGTGCCCGTCTGTTGTGTGACTCTGGTAACTAGAGATCCCT
CAGACCCTTTTAGTCAGTGTGGAAAATCTCTAGCAGTGGCGCCCGAACAGGGACTTGAAAGCGAAAGGGA
AACCAGAGGAGCTCTCTCGACGCAGGACTCGGCTTGCTGAAGCGCGCACGGCAAGAGGCGAGGGGCGGCG
ACTGGTGAGTACGCCAAAAATTTTGACTAGCGGAGGCTAGAAGGAGAGAGATGGGTGCGAGAGCGTCAGT
ATTAAGCGGGGGAGAATTAGATCGCGATGGGAAAAAATTCGGTTAAGGCCAGGGGGAAAGAAAAAATATA
AATTAAAACATATAGTATGGGCAAGCAGGGAGCTAGAACGATTCGCAGTTAATCCTGGCCTGTTAGAAAC
ATCAGAAGGCTGTAGACAAATACTGGGACAGCTACAACCATCCCTTCAGACAGGATCAGAAGAACTTAGA
TCATTATATAATACAGTAGCAACCCTCTATTGTGTGCATCAAAGGATAGAGATAAAAGACACCAAGGAAG
CTTTAGACAAGATAGAGGAAGAGCAAAACAAAAGTAAGACCACCGCACAGCAAGCGGCCGCTGATCTTCA
GACCTGGAGGAGGAGATATGAGGGACAATTGGAGAAGTGAATTATATAAATATAAAGTAGTAAAAATTGA
ACCATTAGGAGTAGCACCCACCAAGGCAAAGAGAAGAGTGGTGCAGAGAGAAAAAAGAGCAGTGGGAATA
GGAGCTTTGTTCCTTGGGTTCTTGGGAGCAGCAGGAAGCACTATGGGCGCAGCGTCAATGACGCTGACGG
TACAGGCCAGACAATTATTGTCTGGTATAGTGCAGCAGCAGAACAATTTGCTGAGGGCTATTGAGGCGCA
ACAGCATCTGTTGCAACTCACAGTCTGGGGCATCAAGCAGCTCCAGGCAAGAATCCTGGCTGTGGAAAGA
TACCTAAAGGATCAACAGCTCCTGGGGATTTGGGGTTGCTCTGGAAAACTCATTTGCACCACTGCTGTGC
CTTGGAATGCTAGTTGGAGTAATAAATCTCTGGAACAGATTTGGAATCACACGACCTGGATGGAGTGGGA
CAGAGAAATTAACAATTACACAAGCTTAATACACTCCTTAATTGAAGAATCGCAAAACCAGCAAGAAAAG
AATGAACAAGAATTATTGGAATTAGATAAATGGGCAAGTTTGTGGAATTGGTTTAACATAACAAATTGGC
TGTGGTATATAAAATTATTCATAATGATAGTAGGAGGCTTGGTAGGTTTAAGAATAGTTTTTGCTGTACT
TTCTATAGTGAATAGAGTTAGGCAGGGATATTCACCATTATCGTTTCAGACCCACCTCCCAACCCCGAGG
GGACCCGACAGGCCCGAAGGAATAGAAGAAGAAGGTGGAGAGAGAGACAGAGACAGATCCATTCGATTAG
TGAACGGATCGGCACTGCGTGCGCCAATTCTGCAGACAAATGGCAGTATTCATCCACAATTTTAAAAGAA
AAGGGGGGATTGGGGGGTACAGTGCAGGGGAAAGAATAGTAGACATAATAGCAACAGACATACAAACTAA
AGAATTACAAAAACAAATTACAAAAATTCAAAATTTTCGGGTTTATTACAGGGACAGCAGAGATCCAGTT
TGGTTAATTAAGGTACCGAGGGCCTATTTCCCATGATTCCTTCATATTTGCATATACGATACAAGGCTGT
TAGAGAGATAATTAGAATTAATTTGACTGTAAACACAAAGATATTAGTACAAAATACGTGACGTAGAAAG
TAATAATTTCTTGGGTAGTTTGCAGTTTTAAAATTATGTTTTAAAATGGACTATCATATGCTTACCGTAA
CTTGAAAGTATTTCGATTTCTTGGCTTTATATATCTTGTGGAAAGGACGAAACCTGCACAGCAAACCTTC
AGCTACAGGTTTTAGAGCTAGAAATAGCAAGTTAAAATAAGGCTAGTCCGTTATCAACTTGAAAAAGTGG
CACCGAGTCGGTGCTTTTTTGTTTTAGAGCTAGAAATAGCAAGTTAAAATAAGGCTAGTCCGTTTTTAGC
GCGTGCGCCAATTCTGCAGACAAATGGCTCTAGAGAGGGCCTATTTCCCATGATTCCTTCATATTTGCAT
ATACGATACAAGGCTGTTAGAGAGATAATTGGAATTAATTTGACTGTAAACACAAAGATATTAGTACAAA
ATACGTGACGTAGAAAGTAATAATTTCTTGGGTAGTTTGCAGTTTTAAAATTATGTTTTAAAATGGACTA
TCATATGCTTACCGTAACTTGAAAGTATTTCGATTTCTTGGCTTTATATATCTTGTGGAAAGGACCGTCT
CTCCATCTGAGCCCAGATATTGGTTTTAGAGCTAGAAATAGCAAGTTAAAATAAGGCTAGTCCGTTATCA
ACTTGAAAAAGTGGCACCGAGTCGGTGCTTTTTTGAATTCGCTAGCTAGGTCTTGAAAGGAGTGGGAATT
GGCTCCGGTGCCCGTCAGTGGGCAGAGCGCACATCGCCCACAGTCCCCGAGAAGTTGGGGGGAGGGGTCG
GCAATTGATCCGGTGCCTAGAGAAGGTGGCGCGGGGTAAACTGGGAAAGTGATGTCGTGTACTGGCTCCG
CCTTTTTCCCGAGGGTGGGGGAGAACCGTATATAAGTGCAGTAGTCGCCGTGAACGTTCTTTTTCGCAAC
GGGTTTGCCGCCAGAACACAGGACCGGTTCTAGAGCCACCATGGGAGTGCAGGTGGAAACCATCTCCCCA
GGTGACGGGCGCACCTTCCCCAAGCGCGGCCAGACCTGTGTGGTGCACTACACCGGGATGCTTGAAGATG
GAAAGAAAGTCGATTCCTCCCGGGACAGAAACAAGCCCTTTAAGTTTATGCTAGGCAAGCAGGAGGTGAT
CCGAGGCTGGGAAGAAGGGGTTGCCCAGATGAGTGTGGGTCAGAGAGCCAAACTGACTATATCTCCAGAT
TATGCCTATGGTGCCACTGGGCACCCAGGCATCATCCCACCACATGCCACTCTCGTCTTCGATGTGGAGC
TTCTAAAACCGGAACCGGCTAGCATGGACAAGAAGTACAGCATCGGCCTGGACATCGGCACCAACTCTGT
GGGCTGGGCCGTGATCACCGACGAGTACAAGGTGCCCAGCAAGAAATTCAAGGTGCTGGGCAACACCGAC
CGGCACAGCATCAAGAAGAACCTGATCGGAGCCCTGCTGTTCGACAGCGGCGAAACAGCCGAGGCCACCC
GGCTGAAGAGAACCGCCAGAAGAAGATACACCAGACGGAAGAACCGGATCTGCTATCTGCAAGAGATCTT
CAGCAACGAGATGGCCAAGGTGGACGACAGCTTCTTCCACAGACTGGAAGAGTCCTTCCTGGTGGAAGAG
GATAAGAAGCACGAGCGGCACCCCATCTTCGGCAACATCGTGGACGAGGTGGCCTACCACGAGAAGTACC
CCACCATCTACCACCTGAGAAAGAAACTGGTGGACAGCACCGACAAGGCCGACCTGCGGCTGATCTATCT
GGCCCTGGCCCACATGATCAAGTTCCGGGGCCACTTCCTGATCGAGGGCGACCTGAACCCCGACAACAGC
GACGTGGACAAGCTGTTCATCCAGCTGGTGCAGACCTACAACCAGCTGTTCGAGGAAAACCCCATCAACG
CCAGCGGCGTGGACGCCAAGGCCATCCTGTCTGCCAGACTGAGCAAGAGCAGACGGCTGGAAAATCTGAT
CGCCCAGCTGCCCGGCGAGAAGAAGAATGGCCTGTTCGGAAACCTGATTGCCCTGAGCCTGGGCCTGACC
CCCAACTTCAAGAGCAACTTCGACCTGGCCGAGGATGCCAAACTGCAGCTGAGCAAGGACACCTACGACG
ACGACCTGGACAACCTGCTGGCCCAGATCGGCGACCAGTACGCCGACCTGTTTCTGGCCGCCAAGAACCT
GTCCGACGCCATCCTGCTGAGCGACATCCTGAGAGTGAACACCGAGATCACCAAGGCCCCCCTGAGCGCC
TCTATGATCAAGAGATACGACGAGCACCACCAGGACCTGACCCTGCTGAAAGCTCTCGTGCGGCAGCAGC
TGCCTGAGAAGTACAAAGAGATTTTCTTCGACCAGAGCAAGAACGGCTACGCCGGCTACATTGACGGCGG
AGCCAGCCAGGAAGAGTTCTACAAGTTCATCAAGCCCATCCTGGAAAAGATGGACGGCACCGAGGAACTG
CTCGTGAAGCTGAACAGAGAGGACCTGCTGCGGAAGCAGCGGACCTTCGACAACGGCAGCATCCCCCACC
AGATCCACCTGGGAGAGCTGCACGCCATTCTGCGGCGGCAGGAAGATTTTTACCCATTCCTGAAGGACAA
CCGGGAAAAGATCGAGAAGATCCTGACCTTCCGCATCCCCTACTACGTGGGCCCTCTGGCCAGGGGAAAC
AGCAGATTCGCCTGGATGACCAGAAAGAGCGAGGAAACCATCACCCCCTGGAACTTCGAGGAAGTGGTGG
ACAAGGGCGCTTCCGCCCAGAGCTTCATCGAGCGGATGACCAACTTCGATAAGAACCTGCCCAACGAGAA
GGTGCTGCCCAAGCACAGCCTGCTGTACGAGTACTTCACCGTGTATAACGAGCTGACCAAAGTGAAATAC
GTGACCGAGGGAATGAGAAAGCCCGCCTTCCTGAGCGGCGAGCAGAAAAAGGCCATCGTGGACCTGCTGT
TCAAGACCAACCGGAAAGTGACCGTGAAGCAGCTGAAAGAGGACTACTTCAAGAAAATCGAGTGCTTCGA
CTCCGTGGAAATCTCCGGCGTGGAAGATCGGTTCAACGCCTCCCTGGGCACATACCACGATCTGCTGAAA
ATTATCAAGGACAAGGACTTCCTGGACAATGAGGAAAACGAGGACATTCTGGAAGATATCGTGCTGACCC
TGACACTGTTTGAGGACAGAGAGATGATCGAGGAACGGCTGAAAACCTATGCCCACCTGTTCGACGACAA
AGTGATGAAGCAGCTGAAGCGGCGGAGATACACCGGCTGGGGCAGGCTGAGCCGGAAGCTGATCAACGGC
ATCCGGGACAAGCAGTCCGGCAAGACAATCCTGGATTTCCTGAAGTCCGACGGCTTCGCCAACAGAAACT
TCATGCAGCTGATCCACGACGACAGCCTGACCTTTAAAGAGGACATCCAGAAAGCCCAGGTGTCCGGCCA
GGGCGATAGCCTGCACGAGCACATTGCCAATCTGGCCGGCAGCCCCGCCATTAAGAAGGGCATCCTGCAG
ACAGTGAAGGTGGTGGACGAGCTCGTGAAAGTGATGGGCCGGCACAAGCCCGAGAACATCGTGATCGAAA
TGGCCAGAGAGAACCAGACCACCCAGAAGGGACAGAAGAACAGCCGCGAGAGAATGAAGCGGATCGAAGA
GGGCATCAAAGAGCTGGGCAGCCAGATCCTGAAAGAACACCCCGTGGAAAACACCCAGCTGCAGAACGAG
AAGCTGTACCTGTACTACCTGCAGAATGGGCGGGATATGTACGTGGACCAGGAACTGGACATCAACCGGC
TGTCCGACTACGATGTGGACCATATCGTGCCTCAGAGCTTTCTGAAGGACGACTCCATCGACAACAAGGT
GCTGACCAGAAGCGACAAGAACCGGGGCAAGAGCGACAACGTGCCCTCCGAAGAGGTCGTGAAGAAGATG
AAGAACTACTGGCGGCAGCTGCTGAACGCCAAGCTGATTACCCAGAGAAAGTTCGACAATCTGACCAAGG
CCGAGAGAGGCGGCCTGAGCGAACTGGATAAGGCCGGCTTCATCAAGAGACAGCTGGTGGAAACCCGGCA
GATCACAAAGCACGTGGCACAGATCCTGGACTCCCGGATGAACACTAAGTACGACGAGAATGACAAGCTG
ATCCGGGAAGTGAAAGTGATCACCCTGAAGTCCAAGCTGGTGTCCGATTTCCGGAAGGATTTCCAGTTTT
ACAAAGTGCGCGAGATCAACAACTACCACCACGCCCACGACGCCTACCTGAACGCCGTCGTGGGAACCGC
CCTGATCAAAAAGTACCCTAAGCTGGAAAGCGAGTTCGTGTACGGCGACTACAAGGTGTACGACGTGCGG
AAGATGATCGCCAAGAGCGAGCAGGAAATCGGCAAGGCTACCGCCAAGTACTTCTTCTACAGCAACATCA
TGAACTTTTTCAAGACCGAGATTACCCTGGCCAACGGCGAGATCCGGAAGCGGCCTCTGATCGAGACAAA
CGGCGAAACCGGGGAGATCGTGTGGGATAAGGGCCGGGATTTTGCCACCGTGCGGAAAGTGCTGAGCATG
CCCCAAGTGAATATCGTGAAAAAGACCGAGGTGCAGACAGGCGGCTTCAGCAAAGAGTCTATCCTGCCCA
AGAGGAACAGCGATAAGCTGATCGCCAGAAAGAAGGACTGGGACCCTAAGAAGTACGGCGGCTTCGACAG
CCCCACCGTGGCCTATTCTGTGCTGGTGGTGGCCAAAGTGGAAAAGGGCAAGTCCAAGAAACTGAAGAGT
GTGAAAGAGCTGCTGGGGATCACCATCATGGAAAGAAGCAGCTTCGAGAAGAATCCCATCGACTTTCTGG
AAGCCAAGGGCTACAAAGAAGTGAAAAAGGACCTGATCATCAAGCTGCCTAAGTACTCCCTGTTCGAGCT
GGAAAACGGCCGGAAGAGAATGCTGGCCTCTGCCGGCGAACTGCAGAAGGGAAACGAACTGGCCCTGCCC
TCCAAATATGTGAACTTCCTGTACCTGGCCAGCCACTATGAGAAGCTGAAGGGCTCCCCCGAGGATAATG
AGCAGAAACAGCTGTTTGTGGAACAGCACAAGCACTACCTGGACGAGATCATCGAGCAGATCAGCGAGTT
CTCCAAGAGAGTGATCCTGGCCGACGCTAATCTGGACAAAGTGCTGTCCGCCTACAACAAGCACCGGGAT
AAGCCCATCAGAGAGCAGGCCGAGAATATCATCCACCTGTTTACCCTGACCAATCTGGGAGCCCCTGCCG
CCTTCAAGTACTTTGACACCACCATCGACCGGAAGAGGTACACCAGCACCAAAGAGGTGCTGGACGCCAC
CCTGATCCACCAGAGCATCACCGGCCTGTACGAGACACGGATCGACCTGTCTCAGCTGGGAGGCGACAAG
CGACCTGCCGCCACAAAGAAGGCTGGACAGGCTAAGAAGAAGAAAGATTACAAAGACGATGACGATAAGG
GATCCGGAGCTACTAACTTCAGCCTGCTGAAGCAGGCTGGGGACGTGGAGGAGAACCCTGGACCTAGGAT
GGTGAGCAAGGGCGAGGAGCTGTTCACCGGGGTGGTGCCCATCCTGGTCGAGCTGGACGGCGACGTAAAC
GGCCACAAGTTCAGCGTGTCCGGCGAGGGCGAGGGCGATGCCACCTACGGCAAGCTGACCCTGAAGCTGA
TCTGCACCACCGGCAAGCTGCCCGTGCCCTGGCCCACCCTCGTGACCACCCTGGGCTACGGCCTGCAGTG
CTTCGCCCGCTACCCCGACCACATGAAGCAGCACGACTTCTTCAAGTCCGCCATGCCCGAAGGCTACGTC
CAGGAGCGCACCATCTTCTTCAAGGACGACGGCAACTACAAGACCCGCGCCGAGGTGAAGTTCGAGGGCG
ACACCCTGGTGAACCGCATCGAGCTGAAGGGCATCGACTTCAAGGAGGACGGCAACATCCTGGGGCACAA
GCTGGAGTACAACTACAACAGCCACAACGTCTATATCACCGCCGACAAGCAGAAGAACGGCATCAAGGCC
AACTTCAAGATCCGCCACAACATCGAGGACGGCGGCGTGCAGCTCGCCGACCACTACCAGCAGAACACCC
CCATCGGCGACGGCCCCGTGCTGCTGCCCGACAACCACTACCTGAGCTACCAGTCCGCCCTGAGCAAAGA
CCCCAACGAGAAGCGCGATCACATGGTCCTGCTGGAGTTCGTGACCGCCGCCGGGATCACTCTCGGCATG
GACGAGCTGTACAAGTAAGGATCCTAAGTCGACAATCAACCTCTGGATTACAAAATTTGTGAAAGATTGA
CTGGTATTCTTAACTATGTTGCTCCTTTTACGCTATGTGGATACGCTGCTTTAATGCCTTTGTATCATGC
TATTGCTTCCCGTATGGCTTTCATTTTCTCCTCCTTGTATAAATCCTGGTTGCTGTCTCTTTATGAGGAG
TTGTGGCCCGTTGTCAGGCAACGTGGCGTGGTGTGCACTGTGTTTGCTGACGCAACCCCCACTGGTTGGG
GCATTGCCACCACCTGTCAGCTCCTTTCCGGGACTTTCGCTTTCCCCCTCCCTATTGCCACGGCGGAACT
CATCGCCGCCTGCCTTGCCCGCTGCTGGACAGGGGCTCGGCTGTTGGGCACTGACAATTCCGTGGTGTTG
TCGGGGAAATCATCGTCCTTTCCTTGGCTGCTCGCCTGTGTTGCCACCTGGATTCTGCGCGGGACGTCCT
TCTGCTACGTCCCTTCGGCCCTCAATCCAGCGGACCTTCCTTCCCGCGGCCTGCTGCCGGCTCTGCGGCC
TCTTCCGCGTCTTCGCCTTCGCCCTCAGACGAGTCGGATCTCCCTTTGGGCCGCCTCCCCGCGTCGACTT
TAAGACCAATGACTTACAAGGCAGCTGTAGATCTTAGCCACTTTTTAAAAGAAAAGGGGGGACTGGAAGG
GCTAATTCACTCCCAACGAAGACAAGATCTGCTTTTTGCTTGTACTGGGTCTCTCTGGTTAGACCAGATC
TGAGCCTGGGAGCTCTCTGGCTAACTAGGGAACCCACTGCTTAAGCCTCAATAAAGCTTGCCTTGAGTGC
TTCAAGTAGTGTGTGCCCGTCTGTTGTGTGACTCTGGTAACTAGAGATCCCTCAGACCCTTTTAGTCAGT
GTGGAAAATCTCTAGCAGGGCCCGTTTAAACCCGCTGATCAGCCTCGACTGTGCCTTCTAGTTGCCAGCC
ATCTGTTGTTTGCCCCTCCCCCGTGCCTTCCTTGACCCTGGAAGGTGCCACTCCCACTGTCCTTTCCTAA
TAAAATGAGGAAATTGCATCGCATTGTCTGAGTAGGTGTCATTCTATTCTGGGGGGTGGGGTGGGGCAGG
ACAGCAAGGGGGAGGATTGGGAAGACAATAGCAGGCATGCTGGGGATGCGGTGGGCTCTATGGCTTCTGA
GGCGGAAAGAACCAGCTGGGGCTCTAGGGGGTATCCCC
[124 nt withheld, positions 10189-10312]
C
[91 nt withheld, positions 10314-10404]
A
[49 nt withheld, positions 10406-10454]
CCTTTGACGTTGGAGTCCACGTTCTTT
[37 nt withheld, positions 10482-10518]
ACCCTATCTCGGTCTATTCTTTTGATTTATAAGGGATTTTGCCGATTTCGGCCTATTGGTTAAAAAATGA
GCTGATTTAACAAAAATTTAACGCGAATTAATTCTGTGGAATGTGTGTCAGTTAGGGTGTGGAAAGTCCC
CAGGCTCCCCAGCAGGCAGAAGTATGCAAAGCATGCATCTCAATTAGTCAGCAACCAGGTGTGGAAAGTC
CCCAGGCTCCCCAGCAGGCAGAAGTATGCAAAGCATGCATCTCAATTAGTCAGCAACCATAGTCCCGCCC
CTAACTCCGCCCATCCCGCCCCTAACTCCGCCCAGTTCCGCCCATTCTCCGCCCCATGGCTGACTAATTT
TTTTTATTTATGCAGAGGCCGAGGCCGCCTCTGCCTCTGAGCTATTCCAGAAGTAGTGAGGAGGCTTTTT
TGGAGGCCTAGGCTTTTGCAAAAAGCTCCCGGGAGCTTGTATATCCATTTTCGGATCTGATCAGCACGTG
TTGACAATTAATCATCGGCATAGTATATCGGCATAGTATAATACGACAAGGTGAGGAACTAAACCATGGC
CAAGTTGACCAGTGCCGTTCCGGTGCTCACCGCGCGCGACGTCGCCGGAGCGGTCGAGTTCTGGACCGAC
CGGCTCGGGTTCTCCCGGGACTTCGTGGAGGACGACTTCGCCGGTGTGGTCCGGGACGACGTGACCCTGT
TCATCAGCGCGGTCCAGGACCAGGTGGTGCCGGACAACACCCTGGCCTGGGTGTGGGTGCGCGGCCTGGA
CGAGCTGTACGCCGAGTGGTCGGAGGTCGTGTCCACGAACTTCCGGGACGCCTCCGGGCCGGCCATGACC
GAGATCGGCGAGCAGCCGTGGGGGCGGGAGTTCGCCCTGCGCGACCCGGCCGGCAACTGCGTGCACTTCG
TGGCCGAGGAGCAGGACTGACACGTGCTACGAGATTTCGATTCCACCGCCGCCTTCTATGAAAGGTTGGG
CTTCGGAATCGTTTTCCGGGACGCCGGCTGGATGATCCTCCAGCGCGGGGATCTCATGCTGGAGTTCTTC
GCCCACCCCAACTTGTTTATTGCAGCTTATAATGGTTACAAATAAAGCAATAGCATCACAAATTTCACAA
ATAAAGCATTTTTTTCACTGCATTCTAGTTGTGGTTTGTCCAAACTCATCAATGTATCTTATCATGTCTG
TATACCGTCGACCTCTAGCTAGAGCTTGGCGTAATCATGGTCATAGCTGTTTCCTGTGTGAAATTGTTAT
CCGCTCACAATTCCACACAACATACGAGCCGGAAGCATAAAGTGTAAAGCCTGGGGTGCCTAATGAGTGA
GCTAACTCACATTAATTGCGTTGCGCTCACTGCCCGCTTTCCAGTCGGGAAACCTGTCGTGCCAGCTGCA
TTAATGAATCGGCCAACGCGCGGGGAGAGGCGGTTTGCGTATTGGGCGCTCTTCCGCTTCCTCGCTCACT
GACTCGCTGCGCTCGGTCGTTCGGCTGCGGCGAGCGGTATCAGCTCACTCAAAGGCGGTAATACGGTTAT
CCACAGAATCAGGGGATAACGCAGGAAAGAACATGTGAGCAAAAGGCCAGCAAAAGGCCAGGAACCGTAA
AAAGGCCGCGTTGCTGGCGTTTTTCCATAGGCTCCGCCCCCCTGACGAGCATCACAAAAATCGACGCTCA
AGTCAGAGGTGGCGAAACCCGACAGGACTATAAAGATACCAGGCGTTTCCCCCTGGAAGCTCCCTCGTGC
GCTCTCCTGTTCCGACCCTGCCGCTTACCGGATACCTGTCCGCCTTTCTCCCTTCGGGAAGCGTGGCGCT
TTCTCATAGCTCACGCTGTAGGTATCTCAGTTCGGTGTAGGTCGTTCGCTCCAAGCTGGGCTGTGTGCAC
GAACCCCCCGTTCAGCCCGACCGCTGCGCCTTATCCGGTAACTATCGTCTTGAGTCCAACCCGGTAAGAC
ACGACTTATCGCCACTGGCAGCAGCCACTGGTAACAGGATTAGCAGAGCGAGGTATGTAGGCGGTGCTAC
AGAGTTCTTGAAGTGGTGGCCTAACTACGGCTACACTAGAAGAACAGTATTTGGTATCTGCGCTCTGCTG
AAGCCAGTTACCTTCGGAAAAAGAGTTGGTAGCTCTTGATCCGGCAAACAAACCACCGCTGGTAGCGGTG
GTTTTTTTGTTTGCAAGCAGCAGATTACGCGCAGAAAAAAAGGATCTCAAGAAGATCCTTTGATCTTTTC
TACGGGGTCTGACGCTCAGTGGAACGAAAACTCACGTTAAGGGATTTTGGTCATGAGATTATCAAAAAGG
ATCTTCACCTAGATCCTTTTAAATTAAAAATGAAGTTTTAAATCAATCTAAAGTATATATGAGTAAACTT
GGTCTGACAGTTACCAATGCTTAATCAGTGAGGCACCTATCTCAGCGATCTGTCTATTTCGTTCATCCAT
AGTTGCCTGACTCCCCGTCGTGTAGATAACTACGATACGGGAGGGCTTACCATCTGGCCCCAGTGCTGCA
ATGATACCGCGAGACCCACGCTCACCGGCTCCAGATTTATCAGCAATAAACCAGCCAGCCGGAAGGGCCG
AGCGCAGAAGTGGTCCTGCAACTTTATCCGCCTCCATCCAGTCTATTAATTGTTGCCGGGAAGCTAGAGT
AAGTAGTTCGCCAGTTAATAGTTTGCGCAACGTTGTTGCCATTGCTACAGGCATCGTGGTGTCACGCTCG
TCGTTTGGTATGGCTTCATTCAGCTCCGGTTCCCAACGATCAAGGCGAGTTACATGATCCCCCATGTTGT
GCAAAAAAGCGGTTAGCTCCTTCGGTCCTCCGATCGTTGTCAGAAGTAAGTTGGCCGCAGTGTTATCACT
CATGGTTATGGCAGCACTGCATAATTCTCTTACTGTCATGCCATCCGTAAGATGCTTTTCTGTGACTGGT
GAGTACTCAACCAAGTCATTCTGAGAATAGTGTATGCGGCGACCGAGTTGCTCTTGCCCGGCGTCAATAC
GGGATAATACCGCGCCACATAGCAGAACTTTAAAAGTGCTCATCATTGGAAAACGTTCTTCGGGGCGAAA
ACTCTCAAGGATCTTACCGCTGTTGAGATCCAGTTCGATGTAACCCACTCGTGCACCCAACTGATCTTCA
GCATCTTTTACTTTCACCAGCGTTTCTGGGTGAGCAAAAACAGGAAGGCAAAATGCCGCAAAAAAGGGAA
TAAGGGCGACACGGAAATGTTGAATACTCATACTCTTCCTTTTTCAATATTATTGAAGCATTTATCAGGG
TTATTGTCTCATGAGCGGATACATATTTGAATGTATTTAGAAAAATAAACAAATAGGGGTTCCGCGCACA
TTTCCCCGAAAAGTGCCACCTGAC
